>Addgene plasmid #242464 | pLV-puro-EF1A-3XFLAG-hASB8 | addgene full sequence | sequence record 488457 | Addgene NGS Result
AATGTAGTCTTATGCAATACTCTTGTAGTCTTGCAACATGGTAACGATGAGTTAGCAACATGCCTTACAA
GGAGAGAAAAAGCACCGTGCATGCCGATTGGTGGAAGTAAGGTGGTACGATCGTGCCTTATTAGGAAGGC
AACAGACGGGTCTGACATGGATTGGACGAACCACTGAATTGCCGCATTGCAGAGATATTGTATTTAAGTG
CCTAGCTCGATACATAAACGGGTCTCTCTGGTTAGACCAGATCTGAGCCTGGGAGCTCTCTGGCTAACTA
GGGAACCCACTGCTTAAGCCTCAATAAAGCTTGCCTTGAGTGCTTCAAGTAGTGTGTGCCCGTCTGTTGT
GTGACTCTGGTAACTAGAGATCCCTCAGACCCTTTTAGTCAGTGTGGAAAATCTCTAGCAGTGGCGCCCG
AACAGGGACTTGAAAGCGAAAGGGAAACCAGAGGAGCTCTCTCGACGCAGGACTCGGCTTGCTGAAGCGC
GCACGGCAAGAGGCGAGGGGCGGCGACTGGTGAGTACGCCAAAAATTTTGACTAGCGGAGGCTAGAAGGA
GAGAGATGGGTGCGAGAGCGTCAGTATTAAGCGGGGGAGAATTAGATCGCGATGGGAAAAAATTCGGTTA
AGGCCAGGGGGAAAGAAAAAATATAAATTAAAACATATAGTATGGGCAAGCAGGGAGCTAGAACGATTCG
CAGTTAATCCTGGCCTGTTAGAAACATCAGAAGGCTGTAGACAAATACTGGGACAGCTACAACCATCCCT
TCAGACAGGATCAGAAGAACTTAGATCATTATATAATACAGTAGCAACCCTCTATTGTGTGCATCAAAGG
ATAGAGATAAAAGACACCAAGGAAGCTTTAGACAAGATAGAGGAAGAGCAAAACAAAAGTAAGACCACCG
CACAGCAAGCGGCCGCTGATCTTCAGACCTGGAGGAGGAGATATGAGGGACAATTGGAGAAGTGAATTAT
ATAAATATAAAGTAGTAAAAATTGAACCATTAGGAGTAGCACCCACCAAGGCAAAGAGAAGAGTGGTGCA
GAGAGAAAAAAGAGCAGTGGGAATAGGAGCTTTGTTCCTTGGGTTCTTGGGAGCAGCAGGAAGCACTATG
GGCGCAGCGTCAATGACGCTGACGGTACAGGCCAGACAATTATTGTCTGGTATAGTGCAGCAGCAGAACA
ATTTGCTGAGGGCTATTGAGGCGCAACAGCATCTGTTGCAACTCACAGTCTGGGGCATCAAGCAGCTCCA
GGCAAGAATCCTGGCTGTGGAAAGATACCTAAAGGATCAACAGCTCCTGGGGATTTGGGGTTGCTCTGGA
AAACTCATTTGCACCACTGCTGTGCCTTGGAATGCTAGTTGGAGTAATAAATCTCTGGAACAGATTTGGA
ATCACACGACCTGGATGGAGTGGGACAGAGAAATTAACAATTACACAAGCTTAATACACTCCTTAATTGA
AGAATCGCAAAACCAGCAAGAAAAGAATGAACAAGAATTATTGGAATTAGATAAATGGGCAAGTTTGTGG
AATTGGTTTAACATAACAAATTGGCTGTGGTATATAAAATTATTCATAATGATAGTAGGAGGCTTGGTAG
GTTTAAGAATAGTTTTTGCTGTACTTTCTATAGTGAATAGAGTTAGGCAGGGATATTCACCATTATCGTT
TCAGACCCACCTCCCAACCCCGAGGGGACCCGACAGGCCCGAAGGAATAGAAGAAGAAGGTGGAGAGAGA
GACAGAGACAGATCCATTCGATTAGTGAACGGATCTCGACGGTATCGCTAGCTTTTAAAAGAAAAGGGGG
GATTGGGGGGTACAGTGCAGGGGAAAGAATAGTAGACATAATAGCAACAGACATACAAACTAAAGAATTA
CAAAAACAAATTACAAAAATTCAAAATTTTACTAGTGATTATCGGATCAACTTTGTATAGAAAAGTTGGG
CTCCGGTGCCCGTCAGTGGGCAGAGCGCACATCGCCCACAGTCCCCGAGAAGTTGGGGGGAGGGGTCGGC
AATTGAACCGGTGCCTAGAGAAGGTGGCGCGGGGTAAACTGGGAAAGTGATGTCGTGTACTGGCTCCGCC
TTTTTCCCGAGGGTGGGGGAGAACCGTATATAAGTGCAGTAGTCGCCGTGAACGTTCTTTTTCGCAACGG
GTTTGCCGCCAGAACACAGGTAAGTGCCGTGTGTGGTTCCCGCGGGCCTGGCCTCTTTACGGGTTATGGC
CCTTGCGTGCCTTGAATTACTTCCACCTGGCTGCAGTACGTGATTCTTGATCCCGAGCTTCGGGTTGGAA
GTGGGTGGGAGAGTTCGAGGCCTTGCGCTTAAGGAGCCCCTTCGCCTCGTGCTTGAGTTGAGGCCTGGCC
TGGGCGCTGGGGCCGCCGCGTGCGAATCTGGTGGCACCTTCGCGCCTGTCTCGCTGCTTTCGATAAGTCT
CTAGCCATTTAAAATTTTTGATGACCTGCTGCGACGCTTTTTTTCTGGCAAGATAGTCTTGTAAATGCGG
GCCAAGATCTGCACACTGGTATTTCGGTTTTTGGGGCCGCGGGCGGCGACGGGGCCCGTGCGTCCCAGCG
CACATGTTCGGCGAGGCGGGGCCTGCGAGCGCGGCCACCGAGAATCGGACGGGGGTAGTCTCAAGCTGGC
CGGCCTGCTCTGGTGCCTGGTCTCGCGCCGCCGTGTATCGCCCCGCCCTGGGCGGCAAGGCTGGCCCGGT
CGGCACCAGTTGCGTGAGCGGAAAGATGGCCGCTTCCCGGCCCTGCTGCAGGGAGCTCAAAATGGAGGAC
GCGGCGCTCGGGAGAGCGGGCGGGTGAGTCACCCACACAAAGGAAAAGGGCCTTTCCGTCCTCAGCCGTC
GCTTCATGTGACTCCACGGAGTACCGGGCGCCGTCCAGGCACCTCGATTAGTTCTCGAGCTTTTGGAGTA
CGTCGTCTTTAGGTTGGGGGGAGGGGTTTTATGCGATGGAGTTTCCCCACACTGAGTGGGTGGAGACTGA
AGTTAGGCCAGCTTGGCACTTGATGTAATTCTCCTTGGAATTTGCCCTTTTTGAGTTTGGATCTTGGTTC
ATTCTCAAGCCTCAGACAGTGGTTCAAAGTTTTTTTCTTCCATTTCAGGTGTCGTGACAAGTTTGTACAA
AAAAGCAGGCTGCCACCATGGACTACAAAGACCATGACGGTGATTATAAAGATCATGATATCGATTACAA
GGATGACGATGACAAGATGAGTTCCAGTATGTGGTATATTATGCAGAGCATTCAGAGCAAATACTCTCTC
TCCGAGCGCTTAATCCGAACAATTGCTGCCATCCGTTCCTTCCCACATGATAATGTAGAGGACCTCATCA
GAGGGGGAGCAGATGTGAACTGCACTCATGGCACACTGAAGCCCTTGCACTGTGCCTGTATGGTGTCAGA
TGCTGACTGTGTGGAGTTACTTCTGGAAAAAGGAGCCGAGGTGAATGCCCTGGATGGGTATAACCGAACA
GCCCTCCACTATGCAGCAGAGAAAGATGAGGCTTGTGTGGAGGTCCTATTGGAGTATGGTGCAAACCCCA
ATGCTTTGGATGGCAACAGAGATACCCCACTTCACTGGGCAGCCTTTAAGAACAATGCTGAGTGTGTGCG
GGCTCTCCTAGAGAGCGGGGCCTCTGTCAATGCCCTGGATTACAACAATGATACACCGCTCAGCTGGGCT
GCCATGAAGGGAAATCTTGAGAGTGTCAGCATCCTTCTGGATTATGGCGCAGAGGTCAGAGTCATCAACC
TAATAGGCCAGACACCCATCTCCCGCCTGGTGGCTCTGCTAGTCAGGGGACTTGGAACAGAGAAAGAGGA
CTCTTGCTTTGAGCTCCTCCACAGAGCTGTTGGACACTTTGAATTGAGGAAAAATGGCACCATGCCACGA
GAGGTGGCCAGAGACCCGCAGCTATGTGAAAAACTGACTGTTCTGTGCTCAGCTCCAGGAACTCTAAAAA
CACTCGCTCGCTATGCCGTGCGCCGTAGCCTGGGACTCCAGTATCTCCCCGATGCAGTGAAGGGCCTTCC
ACTGCCAGCTTCTTTGAAGGAATACCTGTTACTTTTAGAATAGACCCAGCTTTCTTGTACAAAGTGGTGA
TAATCGAATTCCGATAATCAACCTCTGGATTACAAAATTTGTGAAAGATTGACTGGTATTCTTAACTATG
TTGCTCCTTTTACGCTATGTGGATACGCTGCTTTAATGCCTTTGTATCATGCTATTGCTTCCCGTATGGC
TTTCATTTTCTCCTCCTTGTATAAATCCTGGTTGCTGTCTCTTTATGAGGAGTTGTGGCCCGTTGTCAGG
CAACGTGGCGTGGTGTGCACTGTGTTTGCTGACGCAACCCCCACTGGTTGGGGCATTGCCACCACCTGTC
AGCTCCTTTCCGGGACTTTCGCTTTCCCCCTCCCTATTGCCACGGCGGAACTCATCGCCGCCTGCCTTGC
CCGCTGCTGGACAGGGGCTCGGCTGTTGGGCACTGACAATTCCGTGGTGTTGTCGGGGAAGCTGACGTCC
TTTCCATGGCTGCTCGCCTGTGTTGCCACCTGGATTCTGCGCGGGACGTCCTTCTGCTACGTCCCTTCGG
CCCTCAATCCAGCGGACCTTCCTTCCCGCGGCCTGCTGCCGGCTCTGCGGCCTCTTCCGCGTCTTCGCCT
TCGCCCTCAGACGAGTCGGATCTCCCTTTGGGCCGCCTCCCCGCATCGGGAATTCCCGCGGTTCGAATTC
TACCGGGTAGGGGAGGCGCTTTTCCCAAGGCAGTCTGGAGCATGCGCTTTAGCAGCCCCGCTGGGCACTT
GGCGCTACACAAGTGGCCTCTGGCCTCGCACACATTCCACATCCACCGGTAGGCGCCAACCGGCTCCGTT
CTTTGGTGGCCCCTTCGCGCCACCTTCTACTCCTCCCCTAGTCAGGAAGTTCCCCCCCGCCCCGCAGCTC
GCGTCGTGCAGGACGTGACAAATGGAAGTAGCACGTCTCACTAGTCTCGTGCAGATGGACAGCACCGCTG
AGCAATGGAAGCGGGTAGGCCTTTGGGGCAGCGGCCAATAGCAGCTTTGCTCCTTCGCTTTCTGGGCTCA
GAGGCTGGGAAGGGGTGGGTCCGGGGGCGGGCTCAGGGGCGGGCTCAGGGGCGGGGCGGGCGCCCGAAGG
TCCTCCGGAGGCCCGGCATTCTGCACGCTTCAAAAGCGCACGTCTGCCGCGCTGTTCTCCTCTTCCTCAT
CTCCGGGCCTTTCGACCTCACGTGGCCACCATGACCGAGTACAAGCCCACGGTGCGCCTCGCCACCCGCG
ACGACGTCCCCAGGGCCGTACGCACCCTCGCCGCCGCGTTCGCCGACTACCCCGCCACGCGCCACACCGT
CGATCCGGACCGCCACATCGAGCGGGTCACCGAGCTGCAAGAACTCTTCCTCACGCGCGTCGGGCTCGAC
ATCGGCAAGGTGTGGGTCGCGGACGACGGCGCCGCGGTGGCGGTCTGGACCACGCCGGAGAGCGTCGAAG
CGGGGGCGGTGTTCGCCGAGATCGGCCCGCGCATGGCCGAGTTGAGCGGTTCCCGGCTGGCCGCGCAGCA
ACAGATGGAAGGCCTCCTGGCGCCGCACCGGCCCAAGGAGCCCGCGTGGTTCCTGGCCACCGTCGGCGTC
TCGCCCGACCACCAGGGCAAGGGTCTGGGCAGCGCCGTCGTGCTCCCCGGAGTGGAGGCGGCCGAGCGCG
CCGGGGTGCCCGCCTTCCTGGAGACCTCCGCGCCCCGCAACCTCCCCTTCTACGAGCGGCTCGGCTTCAC
CGTCACCGCCGACGTCGAGGTGCCCGAAGGACCGCGCACCTGGTGCATGACCCGCAAGCCCGGTGCCTGA
GGTACCTTTAAGACCAATGACTTACAAGGCAGCTGTAGATCTTAGCCACTTTTTAAAAGAAAAGGGGGGA
CTGGAAGGGCTAATTCACTCCCAACGAAGACAAGATCTGCTTTTTGCTTGTACTGGGTCTCTCTGGTTAG
ACCAGATCTGAGCCTGGGAGCTCTCTGGCTAACTAGGGAACCCACTGCTTAAGCCTCAATAAAGCTTGCC
TTGAGTGCTTCAAGTAGTGTGTGCCCGTCTGTTGTGTGACTCTGGTAACTAGAGATCCCTCAGACCCTTT
TAGTCAGTGTGGAAAATCTCTAGCAGTAGTAGTTCATGTCATCTTATTATTCAGTATTTATAACTTGCAA
AGAAATGAATATCAGAGAGTGAGAGGAACTTGTTTATTGCAGCTTATAATGGTTACAAATAAAGCAATAG
CATCACAAATTTCACAAATAAAGCATTTTTTTCACTGCATTCTAGTTGTGGTTTGTCCAAACTCATCAAT
GTATCTTATCATGTCTGGCTCTAGCTATCCCGCCCCTAACTCCGCCCATCCCGCCCCTAACTCCGCCCAG
TTCCGCCCATTCTCCGCCCCATGGCTGACTAATTTTTTTTATTTATGCAGAGGCCGAGGCCGCCTCGGCC
TCTGAGCTATTCCAGAAGTAGTGAGGAGGCTTTTTTGGAGGCCTAGGGACGTACCCAATTCGCCCTATAG
TGAGTCGTATTACGCGCGCTCACTGGCCGTCGTTTTACAACGTCGTGACTGGGAAAACCCTGGCGTTACC
CAACTTAATCGCCTTGCAGCACATCCCCCTTTCGCCAGCTGGCGTAATAGCGAAGAGGCCCGCACCGATC
GCCCTTCCCAACAGTTGCGCAGCCTGAATGGCGAATGGG
[124 nt withheld, positions 6760-6883]
C
[91 nt withheld, positions 6885-6975]
A
[49 nt withheld, positions 6977-7025]
CCTTTGACGTTGGAGTCCACGTTCTTT
[37 nt withheld, positions 7053-7089]
ACCCTATCTCGGTCTATTCTTTTGATTTATAAGGGATTTTGCCGATTTCGGCCTATTGGTTAAAAAATGA
GCTGATTTAACAAAAATTTAACGCGAATTTTAACAAAATATTAACGCTTACAATTTAGGTGGCACTTTTC
GGGGAAATGTGCGCGGAACCCCTATTTGTTTATTTTTCTAAATACATTCAAATATGTATCCGCTCATGAG
ACAATAACCCTGATAAATGCTTCAATAATATTGAAAAAGGAAGAGTATGAGTATTCAACATTTCCGTGTC
GCCCTTATTCCCTTTTTTGCGGCATTTTGCCTTCCTGTTTTTGCTCACCCAGAAACGCTGGTGAAAGTAA
AAGATGCTGAAGATCAGTTGGGTGCACGAGTGGGTTACATCGAACTGGATCTCAACAGCGGTAAGATCCT
TGAGAGTTTTCGCCCCGAAGAACGTTTTCCAATGATGAGCACTTTTAAAGTTCTGCTATGTGGCGCGGTA
TTATCCCGTATTGACGCCGGGCAAGAGCAACTCGGTCGCCGCATACACTATTCTCAGAATGACTTGGTTG
AGTACTCACCAGTCACAGAAAAGCATCTTACGGATGGCATGACAGTAAGAGAATTATGCAGTGCTGCCAT
AACCATGAGTGATAACACTGCGGCCAACTTACTTCTGACAACGATCGGAGGACCGAAGGAGCTAACCGCT
TTTTTGCACAACATGGGGGATCATGTAACTCGCCTTGATCGTTGGGAACCGGAGCTGAATGAAGCCATAC
CAAACGACGAGCGTGACACCACGATGCCTGTAGCAATGGCAACAACGTTGCGCAAACTATTAACTGGCGA
ACTACTTACTCTAGCTTCCCGGCAACAATTAATAGACTGGATGGAGGCGGATAAAGTTGCAGGACCACTT
CTGCGCTCGGCCCTTCCGGCTGGCTGGTTTATTGCTGATAAATCTGGAGCCGGTGAGCGTGGGTCTCGCG
GTATCATTGCAGCACTGGGGCCAGATGGTAAGCCCTCCCGTATCGTAGTTATCTACACGACGGGGAGTCA
GGCAACTATGGATGAACGAAATAGACAGATCGCTGAGATAGGTGCCTCACTGATTAAGCATTGGTAACTG
TCAGACCAAGTTTACTCATATATACTTTAGATTGATTTAAAACTTCATTTTTAATTTAAAAGGATCTAGG
TGAAGATCCTTTTTGATAATCTCATGACCAAAATCCCTTAACGTGAGTTTTCGTTCCACTGAGCGTCAGA
CCCCGTAGAAAAGATCAAAGGATCTTCTTGAGATCCTTTTTTTCTGCGCGTAATCTGCTGCTTGCAAACA
AAAAAACCACCGCTACCAGCGGTGGTTTGTTTGCCGGATCAAGAGCTACCAACTCTTTTTCCGAAGGTAA
CTGGCTTCAGCAGAGCGCAGATACCAAATACTGTTCTTCTAGTGTAGCCGTAGTTAGGCCACCACTTCAA
GAACTCTGTAGCACCGCCTACATACCTCGCTCTGCTAATCCTGTTACCAGTGGCTGCTGCCAGTGGCGAT
AAGTCGTGTCTTACCGGGTTGGACTCAAGACGATAGTTACCGGATAAGGCGCAGCGGTCGGGCTGAACGG
GGGGTTCGTGCACACAGCCCAGCTTGGAGCGAACGACCTACACCGAACTGAGATACCTACAGCGTGAGCT
ATGAGAAAGCGCCACGCTTCCCGAAGAGAGAAAGGCGGACAGGTATCCGGTAAGCGGCAGGGTCGGAACA
GGAGAGCGCACGAGGGAGCTTCCAGGGGGAAACGCCTGGTATCTTTATAGTCCTGTCGGGTTTCGCCACC
TCTGACTTGAGCGTCGATTTTTGTGATGCTCGTCAGGGGGGCGGAGCCTATGGAAAAACGCCAGCAACGC
GGCCTTTTTACGGTTCCTGGCCTTTTGCTGGCCTTTTGCTCACATGTTCTTTCCTGCGTTATCCCCTGAT
TCTGTGGATAACCGTATTACCGCCTTTGAGTGAGCTGATACCGCTCGCCGCAGCCGAACGACCGAGCGCA
GCGAGTCAGTGAGCGAGGAAGCGGAAGAGCGCCCAATACGCAAACCGCCTCTCCCCGCGCGTTGGCCGAT
TCATTAATGCAGCTGGCACGACAGGTTTCCCGACTGGAAAGCGGGCAGTGAGCGCAACGCAATTAATGTG
AGTTAGCTCACTCATTAGGCACCCCAGGCTTTACACTTTATGCTTCCGGCTCGTATGTTGTGTGGAATTG
TGAGCGGATAACAATTTCACACAGGAAACAGCTATGACCATGATTACGCCAAGCGCGCAATTAACCCTCA
CTAAAGGGAACAAAAGCTGGAGCTGCAAGCTT
Features (pLannotate 1.2.2; 33 found; start..end, strand, type, name):
      3..229     +  promoter       RSV promoter: Rous sarcoma virus enhancer/promoter
    230..410     +  LTR            5' LTR (truncated): truncated 5' long terminal repeat (LTR) from HIV-1
    457..582     +  misc_feature   HIV-1 Ψ: packaging signal of human immunodeficiency virus type 1
    566..929     +  CDS            HIV-1 gag (fragment): gag protein from human immunodeficiency virus 1; gag
   1075..1308    +  misc_feature   RRE: The Rev response element (RRE) of HIV-1 allows for Rev-dependent mRNA export from the nucleus to the cytoplasm.
   1685..1785    +  CDS            Rev (fragment): human immunodeficiency virus 1 (HIV-1) Rev protein; rev; enhances nuclear export of unspliced and incompletely spliced viral mRNAs
   1803..1920    +  misc_feature   cPPT/CTS: central polypurine tract and central termination sequence of HIV-1
   1938..1958    +  protein_bind   attB4: mutant version of attB; core recombination site for the Gateway® BP reaction BP Clonase™
   1978..2189    +  promoter       EF-1α core promoter: core promoter for human elongation factor EF-1α
   2190..2299    +  intron         EF-1α intron A (fragment): intron upstream of the start codon of human EF-1α
   2925..3128    +  intron         EF-1α intron A: truncated intron upstream of the start codon of human EF-1α
   3137..3161    +  protein_bind   attB1: mutant version of attB; recombination site for the Gateway® BP reaction BP Clonase™
   3171..3236    +  CDS            3xFLAG: three tandem FLAG® epitope tags, followed by an enterokinase cleavage site
   3237..4100    +  CDS            ASB8: ASB8_HUMAN - Experimental evidence at protein level: Swiss-Prot protein existence level 1. May be a substrate-recognition component of a SCF-like ECS (Elongin-Cullin-SOCS-box protein) E3 ubiquitin-protein ligase complex which mediates the ubiquitination and subsequent proteasomal degradation of target proteins. From Homo sapiens (Human).
   4104..4128    -  protein_bind   attB2: mutant version of attB; recombination site for the Gateway® BP reaction BP Clonase™
   4146..4734    +  misc_feature   WPRE: woodchuck hepatitis virus posttranscriptional regulatory element
   4765..5264    +  promoter       PGK promoter: mouse phosphoglycerate kinase 1 promoter
   5281..5880    +  CDS            PuroR: puromycin N-acetyltransferase; pac from Streptomyces alboniger; confers resistance to puromycin
   5870..5950    +  CDS            nef (fragment): NEF_HV1Z2 - Experimental evidence at protein level: Swiss-Prot protein existence level 1. Extracellular Nef protein targets CD4(+) T-lymphocytes for apoptosis by interacting with CXCR4 surface receptors. From Human immunodeficiency virus type 1 group M subtype D (isolate Z2/CDC-Z34) (HIV-1).
   5952..6185    +  LTR            3' LTR (ΔU3): self-inactivating 3' long terminal repeat (LTR) from HIV-1
   6257..6378    +  polyA_signal   SV40 poly(A) signal: SV40 polyadenylation signal
   6418..6553    +  rep_origin     SV40 ori: SV40 origin of replication
   6574..6592    -  promoter       T7 promoter: promoter for bacteriophage T7 RNA polymerase
   6600..6755    +  CDS            lacZα (fragment): LacZα fragment of β-galactosidase; lacZ fragment
   6760..7188    +  rep_origin     f1 ori (sequence partly withheld): f1 bacteriophage origin of replication; arrow indicates direction of (+) strand synthesis
   7241..7345    +  promoter       AmpR promoter: bla
   7346..8206    +  CDS            AmpR: β-lactamase; bla; confers resistance to ampicillin, carbenicillin, and related antibiotics
   8377..8965    +  rep_origin     ori: high-copy-number ColE1/pMB1/pBR322/pUC origin of replication
   9148..9240    +  CDS            lacI (fragment): lac repressor; lacI; The lac repressor binds to the lac operator to inhibit transcription in E. coli. This inhibition can be relieved by adding lactose or isopropyl-β-D-thiogalactopyranoside (IPTG).
   9253..9274    +  protein_bind   CAP binding site: CAP binding activates transcription in the presence of cAMP. E. coli catabolite activator protein
   9289..9319    +  promoter       lac promoter: promoter for the E. coli lac operon
   9327..9343    +  protein_bind   lac operator: The lac repressor binds to the lac operator to inhibit transcription in E. coli. This inhibition can be relieved by adding lactose or isopropyl-β-D-thiogalactopyranoside (IPTG). lac repressor encoded by lacI
   9388..9406    +  promoter       T3 promoter: promoter for bacteriophage T3 RNA polymerase
