[The description below was written by a language model from this plasmid's Addgene catalogue record and pLannotate feature annotations shown in this document.]
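Description:
pLV-puro-EF1A-3XFLAG-hASB8 is a third-generation-style, self-inactivating HIV-1 lentiviral transfer plasmid of about 9.4 kb, built on a VectorBuilder pLV backbone for expression of human ASB8 in mammalian cells. In bacteria it is maintained through a high-copy ColE1/pUC-type origin and selected with ampicillin via β-lactamase. The backbone also carries an f1 origin, an SV40 origin and poly(A) signal, and remnants of lac and T7/T3 promoter elements. The viral genome is transcribed from a chimeric RSV promoter fused to a truncated 5' LTR, which makes it Tat-independent. It contains the Ψ packaging signal with a partial gag fragment, the Rev response element for nuclear export of the unspliced RNA, and the cPPT/CTS. It ends in a ΔU3 3' LTR that inactivates LTR promoter activity after integration.

Between the LTRs are two independent expression units. The EF-1α promoter with its intron A drives an open reading frame in which an N-terminal 3xFLAG epitope is fused directly to the ASB8 coding sequence. This unit is flanked by Gateway-type attB sites (attB4, attB1, attB2) left over from modular assembly and is followed by a WPRE, which enhances transcript stability and expression. Downstream, a mouse PGK promoter drives puromycin N-acetyltransferase, so transduced or transfected cells can be selected with puromycin.

ASB8 is annotated as a possible substrate-recognition subunit of an Elongin–Cullin–SOCS-box E3 ubiquitin ligase. The construct suits stable or transient production of FLAG-detectable ASB8 for immunoblotting, pull-down or functional studies. The associated publication concerns compound-induced degradation of exportin 1.
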