Addgene plasmid #242464: pLV-puro-EF1A-3XFLAG-hASB8
Purpose: Expresses human ASB8 protein with an N-terminal 3xFLAG tag along with a puromycin selection marker.
Depositing lab: Dirk Daelemans. Depositing organization: Katholieke Universiteit Leuven. Publication: SINE compounds activate exportin 1 degradation through an allosteric mechanism. Wing CE, Fung HYJ, Kwanten B, Cagatay T, Niesman AB, Jacquemyn M, Gharghabi M, Permentier B, Shakya B, Nandi R, Ready JM, Kashyap T, Shacham S, Landesman Y, Lapalombella R, Daelemans D, Chook YM. Nat Chem Biol. 2025 Dec;21(12):2002-2013. doi: 10.1038/s41589-025-02058-0. Epub 2025 Nov 21. PubMed 41286136.
Backbone
  Vector backbone: VectorBuilder pLV
  Backbone manufacturer: VectorBuilder
  Backbone size w/o insert (bp): 8494
  Total vector size (bp): 9430
  Vector type: Mammalian Expression, Lentiviral
  Selectable markers: Puromycin
Growth in bacteria
  Bacterial resistance: Ampicillin, 100 μg/mL
  Growth temperature: 37°C
  Growth strain: NEB Stable
  Copy number: High Copy
Gene/Insert
  Gene/Insert name: ASB8
  Species: H. sapiens (human)
  Insert size (bp): 936
  GenBank ID: NM_024095.5
  Entrez Gene: ASB8 (a.k.a. PP14212)
  Promoter: EF1A
  Tag / fusion protein: 3xFLAG (N terminal on insert)
  Cloning method: Other
  Sequencing primers: 5′ GGATCTTGGTTCATTCTCAAGCCTC
Terms and licenses: Academic/Nonprofit Terms; Industry Terms: Not Available to Industry
Depositor comments: Please visit https://doi.org/10.1101/2024.10.07.617049 for bioRxiv preprint.
How to cite: pLV-puro-EF1A-3XFLAG-hASB8 was a gift from Dirk Daelemans (Addgene plasmid # 242464 ; http://n2t.net/addgene:242464 ; RRID:Addgene_242464)
